Addgene plasmid #39587: KHBD00478
Depositing lab: Bart Deplancke. Depositing organization: Swiss Federal Institute of Technology (EPFL). Publication: Automated protein-DNA interaction screening of Drosophila regulatory elements. Korneel Hens, Jean-Daniel Feuz, Alina Isakova, Antonina Lagovitina, Andreas Massouras, Julien Bryois, Patrick Callaerts, Susan E. Celniker, Bart Deplancke. Nat Methods. 2011 Oct 30;8(12):1065-70. 10.1038/nmeth.1763 PubMed 22037703.
Backbone
  Vector backbone: pDONR221
  Backbone manufacturer: Invitrogen
  Backbone size w/o insert (bp): 2536
  Vector type: Gateway DONR vector
Growth in bacteria
  Bacterial resistance: Kanamycin, 50 μg/mL
  Growth temperature: 37°C
  Growth strain: DH5alpha
  Copy number: High Copy
Gene/Insert
  Gene/Insert name: CG8404 (alt names: FBgn0005613; Sox15; Sox box protein 15)
  Species: D. melanogaster (fly)
  Insert size (bp): 2352
  Entrez Gene: Sox15 (a.k.a. Dmel_CG8404, CG13945, CG8404, DSox-15, Dmel\CG8404, Dsox-15, SOX15, SOX50E, SOXF, Sox F, Sox50E, SoxE, SoxF)
  Promoter: none
  Cloning method: Gateway Cloning
  Sequencing primers: 5′ M13-F20; 3′ M13R
Terms and licenses: Academic/Nonprofit Terms; Industry Terms: Not Available to Industry
Depositor comments: Please note that the ORFs in this collection were cloned open-ended (without a stop codon).
How to cite: KHBD00478 was a gift from Bart Deplancke (Addgene plasmid # 39587 ; http://n2t.net/addgene:39587 ; RRID:Addgene_39587)
