[The description below was written by a language model from this plasmid's Addgene catalogue record.]
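Description:
KHBD00478 is a Gateway entry clone built on the Invitrogen pDONR221 backbone, carrying the open reading frame of the Drosophila melanogaster gene CG8404, better known as Sox15 (Sox box protein 15, also called Sox50E or SoxF), a member of the Sox family of transcription factors. The insert is recorded as 2352 bp in a backbone of about 2.5 kb once the donor cassette has been replaced. It is maintained in standard E. coli cloning strains as a high-copy plasmid under kanamycin selection. No feature table accompanies the record, so individual elements such as the origin of replication are not itemised. In a clone of this type made by Gateway recombination, the ORF would be expected to sit between attL recombination sites, with M13 forward and reverse priming sites on either side for sequence verification.

The plasmid has no promoter driving the insert, so it is not an expression construct in its own right. It acts as a shuttle from which the Sox15 coding sequence can be moved by LR recombination into any compatible destination vector, and that vector then supplies the promoter, tags and host-specific elements. The depositor notes that ORFs in this collection were cloned open-ended, without a stop codon. This allows in-frame C-terminal fusions to tags or functional domains encoded by the destination vector, and it also means a stop codon must come from the destination vector. The clone belongs to a collection of Drosophila ORFs assembled for automated screening of protein–DNA interactions at fly regulatory elements. Its typical use is therefore to generate tagged or fusion versions of Sox15 for such binding assays or for other expression studies.
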