>Addgene plasmid #39587 | KHBD00478 | depositor partial sequence | sequence record 50027 | KHBD00478 sequence 2352 bps
ATGGAACCCTCATATGATCACGAACATCCACATCATCTGCTAACAAATTACAATTCGAAAAAGTATCCGC
ACGTCTCGCGCACTCCGGAGTACAGTCACTCCACCGGCAGCGATTATCCGGAGCACGGTGGCTATCTGAC
GGATGGACGCCTGATGCACGAGAGCAACAGCGATGCCGGGATCTACCACGTGCGCCAGGGAAGCGAGCAC
TCCTCGCCCAGTCTGCACTCGCCAGCCATACAGAGCTCCGGATACGAGAATGAGCACCTGAACGAGGCGG
TTCTGGCCGCGCACAGCCACAGTCACTCGCCCATGCCGATGGTGTCCAGTGCCTATGTGGGCGGAGGAAC
TGCCTCCGGATCGCTGATTAACAGCAATATTCCTCTGCTCGGTGGCGGCGGTAATTCCGTACTGAACAAA
TTTCTATCGCATCCGCACGCTGGCATGGTGGGCGGTGGAACCGGACAGATGGAGGACTGCACATCGCACT
CGCCAATTGAAGCGGCGTCCATGTGGAGCTACGACTACAAGGGCGACCTGTGCGCGCCCAATTGTGGCTA
TCTGGAGCGACACAAGCCGCTGCCCGCCGACCTTAAGTATCGGCCCGGCGGAACCCAGTCAAAAAGTGCC
AAAGAATCGCGCATCCGGCGGCCGATGAACGCCTTCATGGTCTGGGCCAAGATCGAGCGCAAGAAGCTGG
CCGACGAGAATCCCGATCTGCATAATGCCGACCTCAGCAAGATGTTGGGAAAAAAATGGCGATCGCTGAC
GCCGCAAGATCGCAGACCCTACGTGGAGGAGGCGGAGCGTCTGCGGGTGATTCACATGACGGAGCATCCG
AACTACAAGTACCGACCCCGACGACGCAAGCAGTCCAAGCTGCGGGCCATGCAGCCGGGCGGCAAGGAGC
AGAGCGAGAGTTCACCCAATCCGGGCACTGGTGGATCCAAGTCGAATCTCAAGCTGGCCACACCACCGTT
GGCCACCGCATCATCCAGCTATACAACGCCCACCGACGAAAGCACCTGCAATTCCACGAACCAGAATCAC
GGACAATCAACTCCGGGTGGCCTGTACGAGCAACCGCTGAAGCCCACGTACTCGCCCAGTTCCGTGGACT
GCTACAGCAATGCGGACAGCACGGAACAGATCGAGTCACTGGCCGCCAACTGTCCGCCCGCCCTGCTCAA
TGAATCGTCGCCCACGGGCGGTGGCTACGACAACTCGCTGTTGCTCAAGAAGTTAACCAAGCCGTCGCCG
AGTCGTGCGGCCAAGTCGCGCCAGGAGAAGCTGGCCAAGTCCGAGGAGAAGAACAAGGGGTCACAATCGC
AGGGACAGTCTCAGCAAGGTATATATGCTGCCACCTATCCGCTAGCACCCACCTCCGTGGCCGTGGTGGC
CGCCAGGGGTATGTACGTGACGTGCAACAATCGGGGATTGCTGGATCATGGTCACTCCGTCAAGGGCACA
TTCTATCCACCAGTATCCGTTTCGGAAGATGACAATAGCACCTCAATGCGGAACAGCATTAGTGCTCTGC
AGCAGCACTGTAATGTGGTCACAAGTACACCCTCAAGCTCCGGCGGCACCATGCCAACCAGCGAGATGAG
CAGCTACACGGTCTCCATGGCGGATAACTGCGGAAATCTCAGGCTCAGCATGAACGAGTTGTCCGGCAAT
GAGTATCTGCCCAGCGCCAATGCCTATGGGATGCAATACGAGGACTTCCTGCGCTATCAGAGCAACGATA
TGGACTACTCAACGTCGGCGGTGGAGCACAAGGAGACCACATCGGATTCGGCGAGCGGCCAGAAGTGCCT
TAAGTATCCGGACACGAATCAGAACTACGACGACTACGAGGCGGAGGCCTACAGTAACGCCATGCTGCCT
GCAACGGCAGCTAGCTACTACACCCAACTTCCGTATCCGCCCACCTCGCTGGCCGCCTTTCCTCTCCAGC
TGGCCGTGCCGTTCCAGCAGACGACATCGGGCGCCTACGGAGCGCAGCCCATTCAGAGTGGTTACCTGCA
CTACGGCAACTATGGCGGATACGAGGGAATGGCCCAGAGTCAGCCACAGAACCAAGCGCCCGTCCACCAT
CAGCAGGCATCCCACTCGGCTCCGCCCTCCCTGTCAGTGCCACCCAACCAGACGGTGACCTCCAATTCGG
CAGCAATTAGCATGCAGCAGCACCATCATCATCACTTTGGACCCGCACCCGGCATGGTGGGCGTGGGCGT
GGGAGTGGGCGTCGGAGTCGGAGTCGGTGAGATGCTCTTCGAGCAGCAGCAGCGCAAAGATGATGAGATT
AGCAACATTCTGGCAGGAGTGCGCAAGACCTGCTACAGCAAT
