>Addgene plasmid #39587 | KHBD00478 | addgene partial sequence | sequence record 51588 | M13Rev
AATAATGATTTTATTTTGACTGATAGTGACCTGTTCGTTGCAACAAATTGATAAGCAATGCTTTCTTATA
ATGCCAACTTTGTACAAGAAAGTTGGCAAATTGCTGTAGCAGGTCTTGCGCACTCCTGCCAGAATGTTGC
TAATCTCATCATCTTTGCGCTGCTGCTGCTCGAAGAGCATCTCACCGACTCCGACTCCGACGCCCACTCC
CACGCCCACGCCCACCATGCCGGGTGCGGGTCCAAAGTGATGATGATGGTGCTGCTGCATGCTAATTGCT
GCCGAATTGGAGGTCACCGTCTGGTTGGGTGGCACTGACAGGGAGGGCGGAGCCGAGTGGGATGCCTGCT
GATGGTGGACGGGCGCTTGGTTCTGTGGCTGACTCTGGGCCATTCCCTCGTATCCGCCATAGTTGCCGTA
GTGCAGGTAACCACTCTGAATGGGCTGCGCTCCGTAGGCGCCCGATGTCGTCTGCTGGAACGGCACGGCC
AGCTGGAGAGGAAAGGCGGCCAGCGAGGTGGGCGGATACGGAAGTTGGGTGTAGTAGCTAGCTGCCGTTG
CAGGCAGCATGGCGTTACTGTAGGCCTCCGCCTCGTAGTCGTCGTAGTTCTGATTCGTGTCCGGATACTT
AAGGCACTTCTGGCCGCTCGCCGAATCCGATGTGGTCTCCTTGTGCTCCACCGCCGACGTTGAGTAGTCC
ATATCGTTGCTCTGATAGCGCAGGAAGTCCTCGTATTGCATCCCATAGGCATTGGCGCTGGGCAGATACT
CATTGCCGGACAACTCGTTCATGCTGAGCCTGAGATTTCCGCAGTTATCCGCCATGGAGACCGTGTAGCT
GCTCATCTCGCTGGTTGGCATGGTGCCGCCGGAGCTTGAGGGTGTACTTGTGACCACATTACAGTGCTGC
TGCAGAGCACTAATGCTGTTCCGCATTGAGGTGCTATTGTCATCTTC
